>Addgene plasmid #32825 | HA-AMOT p130 delta linker | addgene partial sequence | sequence record 39322 | CMV-F 5'-CGCAAATGGGCGGTAGGCGTG-3'
CTCTCTGGCTACTAGAGAACCCACTGCTTACTGGCTTATCGAAATTAATACGACTCACTATAGGGAGACC
CAAGCTTGCCATGGCCTACCCATACGATGTTCCTGACTATGCGGGCTATCCCTATGACGTCCCGGACTAT
GCAGGATCCATGAGAAATTCTGACGAACAGCCAAGTGGAGGGACCACGGTATTGCAGCGTTTGCTACAAG
AGCAGCTTCGCTATGGCAATCCTAGTGAGAATCGCAGCCTGCTTGCCATACACCAGCAAGCCACAGGGAA
TGGCCCTCCTTTCCCCAGTGGCAGTGGGAACCCGGGCCCTCAGAGTGATGTGTTGAGTCCCCAAGACCAC
CACCAACAGCTTGTGGCTCATGCTGCTCGACAAGAACCCCAGGGGCAGGAAATCCAGTCAGAAAACCTCA
TCATGGAGAAGCAGCTGTCTCCTCGAATGCAAAATAATGAAGAACTCCCGACCTATGAAGAAGCCAAGGT
CCAGTCCCAGTACTTTCGGGGCCAACAGCATGCCAGTGTTGGAGCTGCCTTCTATGTCACTGGAGTCACC
AACCAGAAGATGAGGACTGAGGGACGCCCATCAGTTCAGCGGCTCAATCCTGGAAAGATGCACCAAGATG
AGGGACTCAGAGACCTTAAGCAAGGGCATGTCCGTTCCTTGAGTGAACGACTAATGCAGATGTCACTGGC
CACCAGTGGAGTTAAGGCCCATCCACCTGTTACCAGTGCTCCCCTCTCCCCACCACAACCCAATGACCTC
TACAAGAATCCCACAAGTTCCAGTGAATTCTACAAGGCCCAAGGGCCACTTCCTAACCAGCATAGCCTGA
AGGGCATGGAACACCGAG
