>Addgene plasmid #32825 | HA-AMOT p130 delta linker | addgene partial sequence | sequence record 39323 | BGH-rev 5'-TAGAAGGCACAGTCGAGG-3'
CTATAGAATAGGGCCCCCCCTCGAGTTAGATGAGATATTCCACCATCTCTGCGAGGGTCTTAATCCTGCC
CTCCATGTCAAGGCAACGCTTATTGGCCATCAAGATTTCTTCCTCCTCTTTCTGGATGCGAGCTTCTAGA
GCTGTGTCATAGCTGGTGTTAGGAGAGTGACTGATGACTGTTGTGTCCCTCTGAGCAGCCACAGTTGCAG
CAGCATCCAGAGCAAAATGTCTCATCACATTCTCCTCCAAATATTTCTGCTCCCACTTTGTCATATCAGC
TTCCAGAGCCAGAATCCTCTCCTCTTTCTCCCGAAGGAGCTCCATCAGTGCAGCAGCATTGTATTCTGAA
ACGTTGGTGGGCTGACAGTTGCCCTGACGCTGCTGGATTCTCAGGGATTCCAGTTCCCTCTCCAGTCGTG
TCCGGAGACGGTGCTCTAGCTGCTCACGTTTTTCACATGCTGCCTGGAGCTGTACAAGGGCCTGCTGCAT
CTTCTCCACCTTGTCAACGTACACTTGCTTCTTTTTCAGCTCTTCTTCCAGCTTTACCACCTTGGCCTGG
GCATTACTCAGGGCCTGATCTCGGATTTCGATGTGTCGTCTTTGGTCCTCATTGGTAGAACGGGCAGTGG
CCAGCTCCGCTTCCAGCTTCTCCTTCTCACGCTGGCTTTCTTTATTTTTTGCAAAGAGCTGCGAGATGGT
TTTTCTGGTGTCCTCTGACCCCTCATATTCCTTCTCTGCAAGCTGCTTGTTGGCAGTCTCTAGACGCTCT
CTCAGATCCCTGTTGAAATCATGCATCCTCCGAATCTCGCCCTCTAGCTTGTTTCTCATGGCTTTCTCTA
GGGCCTCTCTTTTGGA
