[The description below was written by a language model from this plasmid's Addgene catalogue record.]
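Description:
HA-AMOT p130 delta linker is a mammalian expression plasmid built on pcDNA-HA, a lab-modified pcDNA-type backbone of about 5.4 kb that supplies an N-terminal HA epitope tag. It is maintained in E. coli as a high-copy plasmid under ampicillin selection. No feature table accompanies the record, so the origin of replication, the polyadenylation signal and any mammalian selection marker are not explicitly listed. The use of a BGH reverse sequencing primer suggests a BGH terminator region downstream of the insert, as is usual for pcDNA vectors.

The insert is the human angiomotin (AMOT) p130 isoform, expressed from the CMV immediate-early promoter for strong constitutive expression in transfected mammalian cells and fused at its N terminus to the backbone-encoded HA tag, which allows detection and immunoprecipitation with anti-HA antibodies. This version is a deletion mutant lacking amino acids 752–1076, the region the construct name refers to as the "linker". It also carries an E5D substitution that the depositor notes is present in all of their AMOT p130 cDNAs and reportedly has no effect on function. The insert was introduced by restriction cloning, but the sites used are not recorded.

The plasmid comes from work identifying angiomotin as a Hippo pathway component that inhibits the YAP oncoprotein. As one of a set of domain mutants, it is suited to mapping which AMOT regions are needed for its interactions, localization or effects on YAP, by comparison with full-length HA-AMOT p130. The record does not state the specific result obtained with this deletion.
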