Addgene plasmid #32825: HA-AMOT p130 delta linker
Depositing lab: Kunliang Guan. Depositing organization: University of California, San Diego (UCSD). Publication: Angiomotin is a novel Hippo pathway component that inhibits YAP oncoprotein. Zhao B, Li L, Lu Q, Wang LH, Liu CY, Lei Q, Guan KL. Genes Dev. 2011 Jan 1;25(1):51-63. 10.1101/gad.2000111 PubMed 21205866.
Backbone
  Vector backbone: pcDNA-HA
  Backbone manufacturer: Guan lab
  Backbone size w/o insert (bp): 5400
  Vector type: Mammalian Expression
Growth in bacteria
  Bacterial resistance: Ampicillin, 100 μg/mL
  Growth temperature: 37°C
  Growth strain: DH5alpha
  Copy number: High Copy
Gene/Insert
  Gene/Insert name: AMOT p130
  Species: H. sapiens (human)
  Mutation: E5D and amino acids 752-1076 deleted
  Entrez Gene: AMOT
  Promoter: CMV
  Tag / fusion protein: HA (N terminal on backbone)
  Cloning method: Restriction Enzyme; 5′ cloning site NA (unknown if destroyed); 3′ cloning site NA (unknown if destroyed)
  Sequencing primers: 5′ CMV-F; 3′ BGH-rev
Terms and licenses: Academic/Nonprofit Terms; Industry Terms: Not Available to Industry
Depositor comments: E5D is present in all Guan lab AMOT p130 cDNAs. According to the depositing lab, it has no effect on function.
How to cite: HA-AMOT p130 delta linker was a gift from Kunliang Guan (Addgene plasmid # 32825 ; http://n2t.net/addgene:32825 ; RRID:Addgene_32825)
